Addgene plasmid #24410: pEGFP-CLASP2 512-650 9xS/A
Depositing lab: Torsten Wittmann. Publication: GSK3beta phosphorylation modulates CLASP-microtubule association and lamella microtubule attachment. Kumar P, Lyle KS, Gierke S, Matov A, Danuser G, Wittmann T. J Cell Biol. 2009 Mar 23. 184(6):895-908. 10.1083/jcb.200901042 PubMed 19289791.
Backbone
  Vector backbone: pEGFP-C1
  Backbone manufacturer: Clontech
  Backbone size w/o insert (bp): 4700
  Vector type: Mammalian Expression
  Selectable markers: Neomycin (select with G418)
Growth in bacteria
  Bacterial resistance: Kanamycin, 50 μg/mL
  Growth temperature: 37°C
  Growth strain: DH5alpha
  Copy number: Unknown
Gene/Insert
  Gene/Insert name: CLASP2 (512-650) 9xS/A (alt name: CLASP2)
  Species: H. sapiens (human)
  Insert size (bp): 400
  Mutation: Nonphosphorylatable CLASP2 deletion mutant that contains only the MT plus end tracking activity. Mutation of six serines (S594/598/602/606/610/614) to alanine in GSK3β motif plus S568A, S572A, S576A.
  GenBank ID: NP_055912
  Entrez Gene: CLASP2
  Tag / fusion protein: EGFP (N terminal on insert)
  Cloning method: Restriction Enzyme; 5′ cloning site XmaI (unknown if destroyed); 3′ cloning site MluI (unknown if destroyed)
  Sequencing primers: 5′ EGFP-C
Resource information
  A portion of this plasmid was derived from a plasmid made by: CLASP2 cDNA was a gift from Anna Akhmanova
Terms and licenses: Academic/Nonprofit Terms; Industry Terms: Not Available to Industry
Depositor comments: See the attached file for the old NIH reference sequence. Numbering starts at amino acid 78 and is off by 8 amino acids because of an insertion that is not accounted for.
How to cite: pEGFP-CLASP2 512-650 9xS/A was a gift from Torsten Wittmann (Addgene plasmid # 24410 ; http://n2t.net/addgene:24410 ; RRID:Addgene_24410)
