[The description below was written by a language model from this plasmid's Addgene catalogue record and pLannotate feature annotations shown in this document.]
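Description:
pEGFP-CLASP2 512-650 9xS/A is a mammalian expression plasmid built on the Clontech pEGFP-C1 backbone, with a depositor full sequence of 5,131 nt. It is propagated in E. coli through a high-copy ColE1/pUC-type origin and also carries an f1 origin. A single Tn5 NeoR/KanR gene serves both hosts. A bacterial bla-type promoter drives it for kanamycin selection in bacteria, and the SV40 enhancer/early promoter drives it for G418 selection of transfected mammalian cells, with an HSV TK polyadenylation signal downstream. The short ble, bGH poly(A) and SV40 large T antigen matches in the feature table are only fragments and are probably backbone remnants rather than functional elements.

The payload is a fusion protein expressed from the human CMV immediate early enhancer and promoter and terminated by the SV40 poly(A) signal. EGFP sits at the N-terminus, followed by residual multiple cloning site sequence and a roughly 400 bp fragment of human CLASP2 encoding residues 512-650, inserted between XmaI and MluI sites. The annotation splits the CLASP2 match into two adjacent fragments. According to the record, this deletion fragment contains only the microtubule plus-end tracking activity of CLASP2. It is made nonphosphorylatable by nine serine-to-alanine substitutions: six in the GSK3β motif (S594, S598, S602, S606, S610, S614) plus S568A, S572A and S576A. The depositor cautions that residue numbering follows an older reference sequence and is offset from current numbering.

The construct suits live-cell fluorescence imaging of CLASP2 plus-end tracking when GSK3β phosphorylation of these sites is blocked, consistent with the associated study of how this kinase modulates CLASP-microtubule association.
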