Features (pLannotate 1.2.2; 16 found; start..end, strand, type, name):
     61..364     +  enhancer       CMV enhancer: human cytomegalovirus immediate early enhancer
    365..568     +  promoter       CMV promoter: human cytomegalovirus (CMV) immediate early promoter
    613..1329    +  CDS            EGFP: EGFP is a basic (constitutively fluorescent) green fluorescent protein published in 1996, derived from Aequorea victoria. It is reported to be a rapidly-maturing weak dimer with moderate acid sensitivity.
   1335..1369    +  misc_feature   MCS (fragment): multiple cloning site
   1369..1668    +  CDS            CLASP2 (fragment): CLAP2_HUMAN - Also known as KIAA0627. Experimental evidence at protein level: Swiss-Prot protein existence level 1. Microtubule plus-end tracking protein that promotes the stabilization of dynamic microtubules (PubMed:26003921). Involved in the nucleation of noncentrosomal microtubules originating from the trans-Golgi network (TGN). Required for the polarization of the cytoplasmic microtubule arrays in migrating cells towards the leading edge of the cell. May act at the cell cortex to enhance the frequency of rescue of depolymerizing microtubules by attaching their plus-ends to cortical platfo
   1670..1786    +  CDS            CLASP2 (fragment): CLAP2_HUMAN - Also known as KIAA0627. Experimental evidence at protein level: Swiss-Prot protein existence level 1. Microtubule plus-end tracking protein that promotes the stabilization of dynamic microtubules (PubMed:26003921). Involved in the nucleation of noncentrosomal microtubules originating from the trans-Golgi network (TGN). Required for the polarization of the cytoplasmic microtubule arrays in migrating cells towards the leading edge of the cell. May act at the cell cortex to enhance the frequency of rescue of depolymerizing microtubules by attaching their plus-ends to cortical platfo
   1812..1896    +  CDS            large T antigen (fragment): large T antigen from SV40 (simian virus 40)
   1919..2040    +  polyA_signal   SV40 poly(A) signal: SV40 polyadenylation signal
   2074..2502    -  rep_origin     f1 ori (sequence partly withheld): f1 bacteriophage origin of replication; arrow indicates direction of (+) strand synthesis
   2529..2633    +  promoter       AmpR promoter: bla
   2635..2992    +  promoter       SV40 promoter: SV40 enhancer and early promoter
   3027..3821    +  CDS            NeoR/KanR: aminoglycoside phosphotransferase from Tn5; aph(3')-II (or nptII); confers resistance to neomycin, kanamycin, and G418 (Geneticin®)
   3842..3994    +  CDS            ble (fragment): BLE_KLEPN - Experimental evidence at protein level: Swiss-Prot protein existence level 1. Binding protein with a strong affinity to the bleomycin family of antibiotics. Binds to CL990; an antimitotic-antibiotic compound. From Klebsiella pneumoniae.
   4053..4100    +  polyA_signal   HSV TK poly(A) signal: herpes simplex virus thymidine kinase polyadenylation signal (Cole and Stacy, 1985)
   4191..4207    -  polyA_signal   bGH poly(A) signal (fragment): bovine growth hormone polyadenylation signal
   4429..5017    +  rep_origin     ori: high-copy-number ColE1/pMB1/pBR322/pUC origin of replication
>Addgene plasmid #24410 | pEGFP-CLASP2 512-650 9xS/A | depositor full sequence | sequence record 11410 | Author sequence
TAGTTATTAATAGTAATCAATTACGGGGTCATTAGTTCATAGCCCATATATGGAGTTCCGCGTTACATAA
CTTACGGTAAATGGCCCGCCTGGCTGACCGCCCAACGACCCCCGCCCATTGACGTCAATAATGACGTATG
TTCCCATAGTAACGCCAATAGGGACTTTCCATTGACGTCAATGGGTGGAGTATTTACGGTAAACTGCCCA
CTTGGCAGTACATCAAGTGTATCATATGCCAAGTACGCCCCCTATTGACGTCAATGACGGTAAATGGCCC
GCCTGGCATTATGCCCAGTACATGACCTTATGGGACTTTCCTACTTGGCAGTACATCTACGTATTAGTCA
TCGCTATTACCATGGTGATGCGGTTTTGGCAGTACATCAATGGGCGTGGATAGCGGTTTGACTCACGGGG
ATTTCCAAGTCTCCACCCCATTGACGTCAATGGGAGTTTGTTTTGGCACCAAAATCAACGGGACTTTCCA
AAATGTCGTAACAACTCCGCCCCATTGACGCAAATGGGCGGTAGGCGTGTACGGTGGGAGGTCTATATAA
GCAGAGCTGGTTTAGTGAACCGTCAGATCCGCTAGCGCTACCGGTCGCCACCATGGTGAGCAAGGGCGAG
GAGCTGTTCACCGGGGTGGTGCCCATCCTGGTCGAGCTGGACGGCGACGTAAACGGCCACAAGTTCAGCG
TGTCCGGCGAGGGCGAGGGCGATGCCACCTACGGCAAGCTGACCCTGAAGTTCATCTGCACCACCGGCAA
GCTGCCCGTGCCCTGGCCCACCCTCGTGACCACCCTGACCTACGGCGTGCAGTGCTTCAGCCGCTACCCC
GACCACATGAAGCAGCACGACTTCTTCAAGTCCGCCATGCCCGAAGGCTACGTCCAGGAGCGCACCATCT
TCTTCAAGGACGACGGCAACTACAAGACCCGCGCCGAGGTGAAGTTCGAGGGCGACACCCTGGTGAACCG
CATCGAGCTGAAGGGCATCGACTTCAAGGAGGACGGCAACATCCTGGGGCACAAGCTGGAGTACAACTAC
AACAGCCACAACGTCTATATCATGGCCGACAAGCAGAAGAACGGCATCAAGGTGAACTTCAAGATCCGCC
ACAACATCGAGGACGGCAGCGTGCAGCTCGCCGACCACTACCAGCAGAACACCCCCATCGGCGACGGCCC
CGTGCTGCTGCCCGACAACCACTACCTGAGCACCCAGTCCGCCCTGAGCAAAGACCCCAACGAGAAGCGC
GATCACATGGTCCTGCTGGAGTTCGTGACCGCCGCCGGGATCACTCTCGGCATGGACGAGCTGTACAAGT
CCGGCCGGACTCAGATCTCGAGCTCAAGCTTCGAATTCTCTAGAGGAAGAAGTCGAACAAAAATGGTGTC
TCAATCACAGCCTGGTAGCCGGTCTGGGTCTCCAGGAAGAGTTCTGACCACAACAGCCCTGTCCACTGTG
AGCTCTGGTGTTCAAAGAGTCCTGGTCAATTCAGCCTCAGCACAAAAAAGAAGCAAGATACCACGGGCCC
AGGGCTGTGCCAGAGAGGCTGCTCCATCTAGGCTTTCAGTGGCCCGAAGCAGTCGTATTCCTCGACCAAG
TGTGGCTCAAGGATGCGCCCGGGAAGCTGCTCGGGAGAGCGCCAGAGACACAGCTCCTGGTTCGCTCTTT
TCAGCCCCTCGCCTCCAGACACCATTCCAGATCAACTGGTGCCCTCTACGCCCCCGAAGTGTATGGGGCC
TCAGGTCCAGGTTATGGGATCAGCCAATCAAGTCGATGAGGATCCACCGGATCTAGATAACTGATCATAA
TCAGCCATACCACATTTGTAGAGGTTTTACTTGCTTTAAAAAACCTCCCACACCTCCCCCTGAACCTGAA
ACATAAAATGAATGCAATTGTTGTTGTTAACTTGTTTATTGCAGCTTATAATGGTTACAAATAAAGCAAT
AGCATCACAAATTTCACAAATAAAGCATTTTTTTCACTGCATTCTAGTTGTGGTTTGTCCAAACTCATCA
ATGTATCTTAACGCGTAAATTGTAAGCGTTAATATTTTGTTAAAATTCGCGTTAAATTTTTGTTAAATCA
GCTCATTTTTTAACCAATAGGCCGAAATCGGCAAAATCCCTTATAAATCAAAAGAATAGACCGAGATAGG
GT
[37 nt withheld, positions 2173-2209]
AAAGAACGTGGACTCCAACGTCAAAGG
[49 nt withheld, positions 2237-2285]
T
[91 nt withheld, positions 2287-2377]
G
[124 nt withheld, positions 2379-2502]
CAGGTGGCACTTTTCGGGGAAATGTGCGCGGAACCCCTATTTGTTTATTTTTCTAAATACATTCAAATAT
GTATCCGCTCATGAGACAATAACCCTGATAAATGCTTCAATAATATTGAAAAAGGAAGAGTCCTGAGGCG
GAAAGAACCAGCTGTGGAATGTGTGTCAGTTAGGGTGTGGAAAGTCCCCAGGCTCCCCAGCAGGCAGAAG
TATGCAAAGCATGCATCTCAATTAGTCAGCAACCAGGTGTGGAAAGTCCCCAGGCTCCCCAGCAGGCAGA
AGTATGCAAAGCATGCATCTCAATTAGTCAGCAACCATAGTCCCGCCCCTAACTCCGCCCATCCCGCCCC
TAACTCCGCCCAGTTCCGCCCATTCTCCGCCCCATGGCTGACTAATTTTTTTTATTTATGCAGAGGCCGA
GGCCGCCTCGGCCTCTGAGCTATTCCAGAAGTAGTGAGGAGGCTTTTTTGGAGGCCTAGGCTTTTGCAAA
GATCGATCAAGAGACAGGATGAGGATCGTTTCGCATGATTGAACAAGATGGATTGCACGCAGGTTCTCCG
GCCGCTTGGGTGGAGAGGCTATTCGGCTATGACTGGGCACAACAGACAATCGGCTGCTCTGATGCCGCCG
TGTTCCGGCTGTCAGCGCAGGGGCGCCCGGTTCTTTTTGTCAAGACCGACCTGTCCGGTGCCCTGAATGA
ACTGCAAGACGAGGCAGCGCGGCTATCGTGGCTGGCCACGACGGGCGTTCCTTGCGCAGCTGTGCTCGAC
GTTGTCACTGAAGCGGGAAGGGACTGGCTGCTATTGGGCGAAGTGCCGGGGCAGGATCTCCTGTCATCTC
ACCTTGCTCCTGCCGAGAAAGTATCCATCATGGCTGATGCAATGCGGCGGCTGCATACGCTTGATCCGGC
TACCTGCCCATTCGACCACCAAGCGAAACATCGCATCGAGCGAGCACGTACTCGGATGGAAGCCGGTCTT
GTCGATCAGGATGATCTGGACGAAGAGCATCAGGGGCTCGCGCCAGCCGAACTGTTCGCCAGGCTCAAGG
CGAGCATGCCCGACGGCGAGGATCTCGTCGTGACCCATGGCGATGCCTGCTTGCCGAATATCATGGTGGA
AAATGGCCGCTTTTCTGGATTCATCGACTGTGGCCGGCTGGGTGTGGCGGACCGCTATCAGGACATAGCG
TTGGCTACCCGTGATATTGCTGAAGAGCTTGGCGGCGAATGGGCTGACCGCTTCCTCGTGCTTTACGGTA
TCGCCGCTCCCGATTCGCAGCGCATCGCCTTCTATCGCCTTCTTGACGAGTTCTTCTGAGCGGGACTCTG
GGGTTCGAAATGACCGACCAAGCGACGCCCAACCTGCCATCACGAGATTTCGATTCCACCGCCGCCTTCT
ATGAAAGGTTGGGCTTCGGAATCGTTTTCCGGGACGCCGGCTGGATGATCCTCCAGCGCGGGGATCTCAT
GCTGGAGTTCTTCGCCCACCCTAGGGGGAGGCTAACTGAAACACGGAAGGAGACAATACCGGAAGGAACC
CGCGCTATGACGGCAATAAAAAGACAGAATAAAACGCACGGTGTTGGGTCGTTTGTTCATAAACGCGGGG
TTCGGTCCCAGGGCTGGCACTCTGTCGATACCCCACCGAGACCCCATTGGGGCCAATACGCCCGCGTTTC
TTCCTTTTCCCCACCCCACCCCCCAAGTTCGGGTGAAGGCCCAGGGCTCGCAGCCAACGTCGGGGCGGCA
GGCCCTGCCATAGCCTCAGGTTACTCATATATACTTTAGATTGATTTAAAACTTCATTTTTAATTTAAAA
GGATCTAGGTGAAGATCCTTTTTGATAATCTCATGACCAAAATCCCTTAACGTGAGTTTTCGTTCCACTG
AGCGTCAGACCCCGTAGAAAAGATCAAAGGATCTTCTTGAGATCCTTTTTTTCTGCGCGTAATCTGCTGC
TTGCAAACAAAAAAACCACCGCTACCAGCGGTGGTTTGTTTGCCGGATCAAGAGCTACCAACTCTTTTTC
CGAAGGTAACTGGCTTCAGCAGAGCGCAGATACCAAATACTGTCCTTCTAGTGTAGCCGTAGTTAGGCCA
CCACTTCAAGAACTCTGTAGCACCGCCTACATACCTCGCTCTGCTAATCCTGTTACCAGTGGCTGCTGCC
AGTGGCGATAAGTCGTGTCTTACCGGGTTGGACTCAAGACGATAGTTACCGGATAAGGCGCAGCGGTCGG
GCTGAACGGGGGGTTCGTGCACACAGCCCAGCTTGGAGCGAACGACCTACACCGAACTGAGATACCTACA
GCGTGAGCTATGAGAAAGCGCCACGCTTCCCGAAGGGAGAAAGGCGGACAGGTATCCGGTAAGCGGCAGG
GTCGGAACAGGAGAGCGCACGAGGGAGCTTCCAGGGGGAAACGCCTGGTATCTTTATAGTCCTGTCGGGT
TTCGCCACCTCTGACTTGAGCGTCGATTTTTGTGATGCTCGTCAGGGGGGCGGAGCCTATGGAAAAACGC
CAGCAACGCGGCCTTTTTACGGTTCCTGGCCTTTTGCTGGCCTTTTGCTCACATGTTCTTTCCTGCGTTA
TCCCCTGATTCTGTGGATAACCGTATTACCGCCATGCAT
