>Addgene plasmid #24410 | pEGFP-CLASP2 512-650 9xS/A | addgene partial sequence | sequence record 30149 | 24410 with EGFP-C
CTGTACAAGTCCGGCCGGACTCAGATCTCGAGCTCAAGCTTCGAATTCTCTAGAGGAAGAAGTCGAACAA
AAATGGTGTCTCAATCACAGCCTGGTAGCCGGTCTGGGTCTCCAGGAAGAGTTCTGACCACAACAGCCCT
GTCCACTGTGAGCTCTGGTGTTCAAAGAGTCCTGGTCAATTCAGCCTCAGCACAAAAAAGAAGCAAGATA
CCACGGGCCCAGGGCTGTGCCAGAGAGGCTGCTCCATCTAGGCTTTCAGTGGCCCGAAGCAGTCGTATTC
CTCGACCAAGTGTGGCTCAAGGATGCGCCCGGGAAGCTGCTCGGGAGAGCGCCAGAGACACAGCTCCTGT
TCGCGCTTTTCAGCCCCTCGCCTCCAGACACCATTCCAGATCAACTGGTGCCCTCTACGCCCCCGAAGTG
TATGGGGCCTCAGGTCCAGGTTATGGGATCAGCCAATCAAGTCGATGAGGATCCACCGGATCTAGATAAC
TGATCATAATCAGCCATACCACATTTGTAGAGGTTTTACTTGCTTTAAAAAACCTCCCACACCTCCCCCT
GAACCTGAAACNTAAAATGAATGCAATTGTTGTTGTTAACTTGTTTATTGCAGCTTATAATGGTTACAAA
TAAAGCAATAGCATCACAAATTTCACAAATAAAGCATTTTTTTCACTGCATTCTAGTTGTGGTTTGTCCA
AACT
